>Addgene plasmid #148312 | pT7-EGFP-C1-HsYTHDF2_386-579_AB | addgene full sequence | sequence record 356587 | Addgene NGS Result
CGTTACATAACTTACGGTAAATGGCCCGCCTGGCTGACCGCCCAACGACCCCCGCCCATTGACGTCAATA
ATGACGTATGTTCCCATAGTAACGCCAATAGGGACTTTCCATTGACGTCAATGGGTGGAGTATTTACGGT
AAACTGCCCACTTGGCAGTACATCAAGTGTATCATATGCCAAGTACGCCCCCTATTGACGTCAATGACGG
TAAATGGCCCGCCTGGCATTATGCCCAGTACATGACCTTATGGGACTTTCCTACTTGGCAGTACATCTAC
GTATTAGTCATCGCTATTACCATGGTGATGCGGTTTTGGCAGTACATCAATGGGCGTGGATAGCGGTTTG
ACTCACGGGGATTTCCAAGTCTCCACCCCATTGACGTCAATGGGAGTTTGTTTTGGCACCAAAATCAACG
GGACTTTCCAAAATGTCGTAACAACTCCGCCCCATTGACGCAAATGGGCGGTAGGCGTGTACGGTGGGAG
GTCTATATAAGCAGAGCTCTCTGGCTAACTAGAGAACCCACTGCTTACTGGCTTATCGAAATTAATACGA
CTCACTATAGGGAGACCCAAGCTCTAGCGCTACCGGTCGCCACCATGGTGAGCAAGGGCGAGGAGCTGTT
CACCGGGGTGGTGCCCATCCTGGTCGAGCTGGACGGCGACGTAAACGGCCACAAGTTCAGCGTGTCCGGC
GAGGGCGAGGGCGATGCCACCTACGGCAAGCTGACCCTGAAGTTCATCTGCACCACCGGCAAGCTGCCCG
TGCCCTGGCCCACCCTCGTGACCACCCTGACCTACGGCGTGCAGTGCTTCAGCCGCTACCCCGACCACAT
GAAGCAGCACGACTTCTTCAAGTCCGCCATGCCCGAAGGCTACGTCCAGGAGCGCACCATCTTCTTCAAG
GACGACGGCAACTACAAGACCCGCGCCGAGGTGAAGTTCGAGGGCGACACCCTGGTGAACCGCATCGAGC
TGAAGGGCATCGACTTCAAGGAGGACGGCAACATCCTGGGGCACAAGCTGGAGTACAACTACAACAGCCA
CAACGTCTATATCATGGCCGACAAGCAGAAGAACGGCATCAAGGTGAACTTCAAGATCCGCCACAACATC
GAGGACGGCAGCGTGCAGCTCGCCGACCACTACCAGCAGAACACCCCCATCGGCGACGGCCCCGTGCTGC
TGCCCGACAACCACTACCTGAGCACCCAGTCCGCCCTGAGCAAAGACCCCAACGAGAAGCGCGATCACAT
GGTCCTGCTGGAGTTCGTGACCGCCGCCGGGATCACTCTCGGCATGGACGAGCTGTACAAGTCCGGACTC
AGATCTCGAGCACACCCAGTGTTGGAGAAGCTTCGGTCCATTAATAACTATAACCCCAAAGATTTTGACT
GGAATCTGAAACATGGCCGGGTTTTCATCATTAAGAGCTACTCTGAGGACGATATTCACCGTTCCATTAA
GTATAATATTTGGTGCAGCACAGAGCATGGTAACAAGAGACTGGATGCTGCTTATCGTTCCATGAACGGG
AAAGGCCCCGTTTACTTACTTTTCAGTGTCAACGGCAGTGGACACTTCTGTGGCGTGGCAGAAATGAAAT
CTGCTGTGGACTACAACACATGTGCAGGTGTGTGGTCCCAGGACAAATGGAAGGGTCGTTTTGATGTCAG
GTGGATTTTTGTGAAGGACGTTCCCAATAGCCAACTGCGACACATTCGCCTAGAGAACAACGAGAATAAA
CCAGTGACCAACTCTAGGGACACTCAGGAAGTGCCTCTGGAAAAGGCTAAGCAGGTGTTGAAAATTATAG
CCAGCTACAAGCACACCACTTCCATTTTTGATGACTTCTCACACTATGAGAAACGCCAAGAGGAAGAAGA
AAGTGTTAAAAAGGAACGTCAAGGTCGTGGGAAATAACCGCGGGCCCGGGATCCACCGGATCTAGATAAC
TGATCATAATCAGCCATACCACATTTGTAGAGGTTTTACTTGCTTTAAAAAACCTCCCACACCTCCCCCT
GAACCTGAAACATAAAATGAATGCAATTGTTGTTGTTAACTTGTTTATTGCAGCTTATAATGGTTACAAA
TAAAGCAATAGCATCACAAATTTCACAAATAAAGCATTTTTTTCACTGCATTCTAGTTGTGGTTTGTCCA
AACTCATCAATGTATCTTAACGCGTAAATTGTAAGCGTTAATATTTTGTTAAAATTCGCGTTAAATTTTT
GTTAAATCAGCTCATTTTTTAACCAATAGGCCGAAATCGGCAAAATCCCTTATAAATCAAAAGAATAGAC
CGAGATAGGGT
[37 nt withheld, positions 2322-2358]
AAAGAACGTGGACTCCAACGTCAAAGG
[49 nt withheld, positions 2386-2434]
T
[91 nt withheld, positions 2436-2526]
G
[124 nt withheld, positions 2528-2651]
CAGGTGGCACTTTTCGGGGAAATGTGCGCGGAACCCCTATTTGTTTATTTTTCTAAATACATTCAAATAT
GTATCCGCTCATGAGACAATAACCCTGATAAATGCTTCAATAATATTGAAAAAGGAAGAGTCCTGAGGCG
GAAAGAACCAGCTGTGGAATGTGTGTCAGTTAGGGTGTGGAAAGTCCCCAGGCTCCCCAGCAGGCAGAAG
TATGCAAAGCATGCATCTCAATTAGTCAGCAACCAGGTGTGGAAAGTCCCCAGGCTCCCCAGCAGGCAGA
AGTATGCAAAGCATGCATCTCAATTAGTCAGCAACCATAGTCCCGCCCCTAACTCCGCCCATCCCGCCCC
TAACTCCGCCCAGTTCCGCCCATTCTCCGCCCCATGGCTGACTAATTTTTTTTATTTATGCAGAGGCCGA
GGCCGCCTCGGCCTCTGAGCTATTCCAGAAGTAGTGAGGAGGCTTTTTTGGAGGCCTAGGCTTTTGCAAA
GATCGATCAAGAGACAGGATGAGGATCGTTTCGCATGATTGAACAAGATGGATTGCACGCAGGTTCTCCG
GCCGCTTGGGTGGAGAGGCTATTCGGCTATGACTGGGCACAACAGACAATCGGCTGCTCTGATGCCGCCG
TGTTCCGGCTGTCAGCGCAGGGGCGCCCGGTTCTTTTTGTCAAGACCGACCTGTCCGGTGCCCTGAATGA
ACTGCAAGACGAGGCAGCGCGGCTATCGTGGCTGGCCACGACGGGCGTTCCTTGCGCAGCTGTGCTCGAC
GTTGTCACTGAAGCGGGAAGGGACTGGCTGCTATTGGGCGAAGTGCCGGGGCAGGATCTCCTGTCATCTC
ACCTTGCTCCTGCCGAGAAAGTATCCATCATGGCTGATGCAATGCGGCGGCTGCATACGCTTGATCCGGC
TACCTGCCCATTCGACCACCAAGCGAAACATCGCATCGAGCGAGCACGTACTCGGATGGAAGCCGGTCTT
GTCGATCAGGATGATCTGGACGAAGAGCATCAGGGGCTCGCGCCAGCCGAACTGTTCGCCAGGCTCAAGG
CGAGCATGCCCGACGGCGAGGATCTCGTCGTGACCCATGGCGATGCCTGCTTGCCGAATATCATGGTGGA
AAATGGCCGCTTTTCTGGATTCATCGACTGTGGCCGGCTGGGTGTGGCGGACCGCTATCAGGACATAGCG
TTGGCTACCCGTGATATTGCTGAAGAGCTTGGCGGCGAATGGGCTGACCGCTTCCTCGTGCTTTACGGTA
TCGCCGCTCCCGATTCGCAGCGCATCGCCTTCTATCGCCTTCTTGACGAGTTCTTCTGAGCGGGACTCTG
GGGTTCGAAATGACCGACCAAGCGACGCCCAACCTGCCATCACGAGATTTCGATTCCACCGCCGCCTTCT
ATGAAAGGTTGGGCTTCGGAATCGTTTTCCGGGACGCCGGCTGGATGATCCTCCAGCGCGGGGATCTCAT
GCTGGAGTTCTTCGCCCACCCTAGGGGGAGGCTAACTGAAACACGGAAGGAGACAATACCGGAAGGAACC
CGCGCTATGACGGCAATAAAAAGACAGAATAAAACGCACGGTGTTGGGTCGTTTGTTCATAAACGCGGGG
TTCGGTCCCAGGGCTGGCACTCTGTCGATACCCCACCGAGACCCCATTGGGGCCAATACGCCCGCGTTTC
TTCCTTTTCCCCACCCCACCCCCCAAGTTCGGGTGAAGGCCCAGGGCTCGCAGCCAACGTCGGGGCGGCA
GGCCCTGCCATAGCCTCAGGTTACTCATATATACTTTAGATTGATTTAAAACTTCATTTTTAATTTAAAA
GGATCTAGGTGAAGATCCTTTTTGATAATCTCATGACCAAAATCCCTTAACGTGAGTTTTCGTTCCACTG
AGCGTCAGACCCCGTAGAAAAGATCAAAGGATCTTCTTGAGATCCTTTTTTTCTGCGCGTAATCTGCTGC
TTGCAAACAAAAAAACCACCGCTACCAGCGGTGGTTTGTTTGCCGGATCAAGAGCTACCAACTCTTTTTC
CGAAGGTAACTGGCTTCAGCAGAGCGCAGATACCAAATACTGTTCTTCTAGTGTAGCCGTAGTTAGGCCA
CCACTTCAAGAACTCTGTAGCACCGCCTACATACCTCGCTCTGCTAATCCTGTTACCAGTGGCTGCTGCC
AGTGGCGATAAGTCGTGTCTTACCGGGTTGGACTCAAGACGATAGTTACCGGATAAGGCGCAGCGGTCGG
GCTGAACGGGGGGTTCGTGCACACAGCCCAGCTTGGAGCGAACGACCTACACCGAACTGAGATACCTACA
GCGTGAGCTATGAGAAAGCGCCACGCTTCCCGAAGGGAGAAAGGCGGACAGGTATCCGGTAAGCGGCAGG
GTCGGAACAGGAGAGCGCACGAGGGAGCTTCCAGGGGGAAACGCCTGGTATCTTTATAGTCCTGTCGGGT
TTCGCCACCTCTGACTTGAGCGTCGATTTTTGTGATGCTCGTCAGGGGGGCGGAGCCTATGGAAAAACGC
CAGCAACGCGGCCTTTTTACGGTTCCTGGCCTTTTGCTGGCCTTTTGCTCACATGTTCTTTCCTGCGTTA
TCCCCTGATTCTGTGGATAACCGTATTACCGCCATGCATTAGTTATTAATAGTAATCAATTACGGGGTCA
TTAGTTCATAGCCCATATATGGAGTTCCG
Features (pLannotate 1.2.2; 18 found; start..end, strand, type, name):
      1..304     +  enhancer       CMV enhancer: human cytomegalovirus immediate early enhancer
    305..508     +  promoter       CMV promoter: human cytomegalovirus (CMV) immediate early promoter
    504..537     +  LTR            5' LTR (truncated) (fragment): truncated 5' long terminal repeat (LTR) from HIV-1
    553..571     +  promoter       T7 promoter: promoter for bacteriophage T7 RNA polymerase
    605..1321    +  CDS            EGFP: EGFP is a basic (constitutively fluorescent) green fluorescent protein published in 1996, derived from Aequorea victoria. It is reported to be a rapidly-maturing weak dimer with moderate acid sensitivity.
   1334..1924    +  CDS            YTHDF2 (fragment): YTHD2_HUMAN - Also known as HGRG8 From Homo sapiens (Human).
   1927..1949    +  misc_feature   MCS (fragment): multiple cloning site
   1961..2045    +  CDS            large T antigen (fragment): large T antigen from SV40 (simian virus 40)
   2068..2189    +  polyA_signal   SV40 poly(A) signal: SV40 polyadenylation signal
   2223..2651    -  rep_origin     f1 ori (sequence partly withheld): f1 bacteriophage origin of replication; arrow indicates direction of (+) strand synthesis
   2678..2782    +  promoter       AmpR promoter: bla
   2784..3141    +  promoter       SV40 promoter: SV40 enhancer and early promoter
   3176..3970    +  CDS            NeoR/KanR: aminoglycoside phosphotransferase from Tn5; aph(3')-II (or nptII); confers resistance to neomycin, kanamycin, and G418 (Geneticin®)
   3991..4143    +  CDS            ble (fragment): BLE_KLEPN - Experimental evidence at protein level: Swiss-Prot protein existence level 1. Binding protein with a strong affinity to the bleomycin family of antibiotics. Binds to CL990; an antimitotic-antibiotic compound. From Klebsiella pneumoniae.
   4202..4249    +  polyA_signal   HSV TK poly(A) signal: herpes simplex virus thymidine kinase polyadenylation signal (Cole and Stacy, 1985)
   4340..4356    -  polyA_signal   bGH poly(A) signal (fragment): bovine growth hormone polyadenylation signal
   4578..5166    +  rep_origin     ori: high-copy-number ColE1/pMB1/pBR322/pUC origin of replication
   5281..5340    +  enhancer       CMV enhancer (fragment): human cytomegalovirus immediate early enhancer
