[The description below was written by a language model from this plasmid's Addgene catalogue record and pLannotate feature annotations shown in this document.]
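Description:
pT7-EGFP-C1-HsYTHDF2_386-579_AB is a 5,340 nt mammalian expression plasmid that produces a fragment of human YTHDF2 fused to the C-terminus of EGFP. The catalogue lists the backbone as unknown, but the name and the annotated layout are consistent with an EGFP-C1-type vector modified to carry a T7 promoter. It replicates in E. coli at high copy from a ColE1/pUC-type origin and also carries an f1 origin. A single NeoR/KanR (Tn5 aminoglycoside phosphotransferase) cassette is placed behind tandem bacterial (AmpR-type) and SV40 early promoters and ends with the HSV TK polyadenylation signal. This cassette gives kanamycin resistance in bacteria and can give G418 resistance in mammalian cells.

The expression unit starts with the CMV immediate early enhancer and promoter, followed by a T7 promoter just upstream of the coding region. The T7 promoter would in principle allow transcription of the fusion by T7 RNA polymerase, although the record does not state that use. The EGFP coding sequence is followed closely by the YTHDF2 fragment (residues 386–579, taken from transcript variant 1), then residual multiple cloning site sequence and the SV40 poly(A) signal. By its numbering the fragment is the C-terminal portion of the protein, the region generally associated with the YTH domain that recognises m6A-modified RNA. Several short annotations (HIV-1 LTR, SV40 large T antigen, ble and bGH poly(A) fragments) are most likely incidental sequence matches rather than functional parts.

The stated purpose is mammalian expression of this YTHDF2 fragment. The GFP tag would suit localisation or pull-down experiments, but the record gives no specific application.
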