Addgene plasmid #148312: pT7-EGFP-C1-HsYTHDF2_386-579_AB
Purpose: Mammalian Expression of HsYTHDF2_386-579
Depositing lab: Elisa Izaurralde. Depositing organization: Max Planck Institute for Developmental Biology.
Backbone
  Vector backbone: Unknown
  Vector type: Mammalian Expression
Growth in bacteria
  Bacterial resistance: Kanamycin, 50 μg/mL
  Growth temperature: 37°C
  Growth strain: DH5alpha
  Copy number: High Copy
Gene/Insert
  Gene/Insert name: HsYTHDF2_386-579
  Species: H. sapiens (human)
  Entrez Gene: YTHDF2 (a.k.a. CAHL, DF2, HGRG8, NY-REN-2)
  Cloning method: Unknown
Terms and licenses: Academic/Nonprofit Terms; Industry Terms: Not Available to Industry
Depositor comments: ORF extracted from transcript variant 1 NCBI: NM_016258.2 Plasmids from this collection were made available to the research community and donated after the lab closed. Please note that the sequence provided by the depositing laboratory may be theoretical/predicted or based on Sanger sequencing results. There may be discrepancies between sequencing results obtained by Addgene and the depositor sequence. If an Addgene verified sequence is not available, please contact before placing your order to request that our lab fully sequence the plasmid.
How to cite: pT7-EGFP-C1-HsYTHDF2_386-579_AB was a gift from Elisa Izaurralde (Addgene plasmid # 148312 ; http://n2t.net/addgene:148312 ; RRID:Addgene_148312)
